Addgene plasmid #43828: pRE112
Purpose: (Empty Backbone)
Depositing lab: Dieter Schifferli. Depositing organization: University of Pennsylvania. Publication: Improved allelic exchange vectors and their use to analyze 987P fimbria gene expression. Edwards RA, Keller LH, Schifferli DM. Gene. 1998 Jan 30;207(2):149-57. 10.1016/S0378-1119(97)00619-7 PubMed 9511756.
Backbone
  Vector backbone: pRE107 (modified from pGP704)
  Backbone manufacturer: Addgene plasmid 43829
  Backbone size (bp): 5173
  Modifications to backbone: From pGP704: SacB1 from pUC58-sacB1 cloned into the EcoRI site. BamHI site in oriV converted to a ClaI site by partial digestion and Klenow treatment. From pRE107: Ampicillin resistance replaced with Chloramphenicol resistance (from pACYC184) by blunted-BamHI digestion.
  Vector type: Bacterial Expression ; Bacterial allelic exchange vector with sacB1
  Selectable markers: SacB (sucrose sensitivity)
Growth in bacteria
  Bacterial resistance: Chloramphenicol, 25 μg/mL
  Growth temperature: 37°C
  Growth strain: SM10 λpir
  Growth instructions: Contains lambda pir-dependent R6K replication origin; requires lambda pir-containing bacteria strain
  Copy number: Low Copy
Gene/Insert
  Cloning method: Restriction Enzyme
  Sequencing primers: 5′ CAT-F
Resource information
  A portion of this plasmid was derived from a plasmid made by: SM10 λpir bacterial strain and pGP704 plasmid backbone from John Mekalanos, Harvard Medical School, Boston, MA. SacB1 gene from plasmid pUC58-sacBI from Dennis Ohman, VCU Medical Center, Richmond, VA. CmR gene from pACYC184 (standard cloning vector - commercially available)
Terms and licenses: Academic/Nonprofit Terms; Industry Terms: Not Available to Industry
Depositor comments: The plasmids deposited here comprise a set of SacB1-dependent allelic exchange vectors improved from a previously described suicide vector, pGP704 (Miller and Mekalanos, 1988), by including a system to select for plasmid loss by recombination. Plasmid pRE107 (Addgene plasmid #43829) was constructed by cloning the appropriate EcoRI fragment from pUC58-sacB1 (McIver et al., 1995) into pGP704 (see associated schematic image). The sacB1 allele is a modified variation of sacB, where unique restriction sites were removed by site directed mutagenesis (McIver et al., 1995). Additionally, the BamHI site in the R6K ori of the resulting plasmid was removed by partial BamHI digestion, blunting the resulting overhangs with PolIk (resulting in the formation of a ClaI site) and screening for its loss by restriction analysis. To use this plasmid with bla fusions and increase the functionality of this system, the depositing laboratory replaced the ApR gene as follows. The ApR gene flanked by the remaining BamHI sites was removed and replaced with either CmR, TcR or KmR resistance markers (see associated schematic image). The CmR gene was PCR-amplified from pACYC184 using two primers 5′-CATGGTACCCGGGCCCTAAATACCTGTGACGGAAGAT-3′ and 5′-AACTGCAGACCCGGGCCCTATCACTTATTCAGGCGTAGC-3′ and standard conditions to produce a 958-bp fragment with overlapping SmaI/ApaI sites. This fragment was cloned into the blunted BamHI sites to produce plasmid pRE112. The resulting plasmid together with others in this deposited series contain the conditional R6K ori, the origin of transfer (oriT) which allows conjugative transfer from permissive hosts, the sacB1 gene to provide negative selection and a MCS, along with a range of different AbR markers.
How to cite: pRE112 was a gift from Dieter Schifferli (Addgene plasmid # 43828 ; http://n2t.net/addgene:43828 ; RRID:Addgene_43828)
