[The description below was written by a language model from this plasmid's Addgene catalogue record and pLannotate feature annotations shown in this document.]
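Description:
pRE112 is an empty-backbone bacterial suicide vector for allelic exchange. It derives from pGP704 by way of pRE107 and belongs to a series of sacB1-based vectors that differ in their antibiotic marker. It replicates from the R6K γ origin, which needs the pi initiator protein supplied in trans, so it is maintained at low copy only in λpir-carrying hosts such as SM10 λpir and cannot persist in ordinary recipient strains. Selection is by chloramphenicol: a cat gene with its own promoter, amplified from pACYC184, replaced the ampicillin resistance gene of pRE107, partly so that the vector could be used alongside bla fusions. A BamHI site within the origin region was also converted to a ClaI site during construction.

The plasmid carries an IncP origin of transfer with flanking traJ, traK and a traI fragment, allowing conjugative mobilisation from a permissive donor into a target bacterium. It also carries sacB1 under its native sacR promoter and control region. This is a variant of the Bacillus subtilis levansucrase gene from which restriction sites were removed by mutagenesis. In use, a mutated allele is cloned into the multiple cloning site. Chloramphenicol then selects recipients in which the non-replicating plasmid has integrated by homologous recombination. Sucrose sensitivity conferred by sacB subsequently selects against cells that retain the vector, enriching for second-crossover events that leave the exchanged allele behind.

Two sequence records of about 5.75 kb give essentially the same annotation, including an IS1 fragment between sacB and cat. That length is somewhat larger than the catalogued backbone size. The multiple cloning site mentioned by the depositor is not annotated in either table.
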