Features (pLannotate 1.2.2; 10 found; start..end, strand, type, name):
     99..487     +  rep_origin     R6K γ ori: γ replication origin from E. coli plasmid R6K; requires the R6K initiator protein pi for replication
    515..960     +  promoter       sacB promoter: sacR; sacB promoter and control region
    961..2379    +  CDS            sacB: SACB_BACSU - Experimental evidence at protein level: Swiss-Prot protein existence level 1. From Bacillus subtilis (strain 168).
   2505..3096    -  mobile_element IS1 (fragment): prokaryotic transposable element IS1
   3221..3880    -  CDS            CmR: chloramphenicol acetyltransferase; cat; confers resistance to chloramphenicol
   3881..3983    -  promoter       cat promoter: promoter of the E. coli cat gene encoding chloramphenicol acetyltransferase
   4091..4486    -  CDS            traK: TRAK4_ECOLX - Experimental evidence at protein level: Swiss-Prot protein existence level 1. From Escherichia coli.
   4712..4821    +  oriT           oriT: incP origin of transfer
   4854..5225    +  CDS            traJ: oriT-recognizing protein; traJ
   5263..69      +  CDS            traI (fragment) (across the origin): TRAI6_ECOLX - Experimental evidence at protein level: Swiss-Prot protein existence level 1. The initiation process of transfer DNA synthesis requires the interaction of at least three plasmid-specific components (TraH, I, and J) at the transfer origin resulting in the assembly of a specialised nucleoprotein complex - the relaxosome. Site- and strand-specific cleavage at the transfer origin is dependent on TraI and TraJ. From Escherichia coli.
>Addgene plasmid #43828 | pRE112 | addgene full sequence | sequence record 477853 | Addgene Long Read Sequencing Result
CGCGTTTCCGAGAACCGCGCGAACGACATGGAGCGGCACGCGGGCGTGGAAAGCCTGGTCGGCTGGATCG
ATCCGGCCACGATGCGTCCGGCGTAGAGGATCTGAAGATCAGCAGTTCAACCTGTTGATAGTACGTACTA
AGCTCTCATGTTTCACGTACTAAGCTCTCATGTTTAACGTACTAAGCTCTCATGTTTAACGAACTAAACC
CTCATGGCTAACGTACTAAGCTCTCATGGCTAACGTACTAAGCTCTCATGTTTCACGTACTAAGCTCTCA
TGTTTGAACAATAAAATTAATATAAATCAGCAACTTAAATAGCCTCTAAGGTTTTAAGTTTTATAAGAAA
AAAAAGAATATATAAGGCTTTTAAAGCTTTTAAGGTTTAACGGTTGTGGACAACAAGCCAGGGATGTAAC
GCACTGAGAAGCCCTTAGAGCCTCTCAAAGCAATTTTGAGTGACACAGGAACACTTAACGGCTGACATGG
GAATTCTGATCCTTTTTAACCCATCACATATACCTGCCGTTCACTATTATTTAGTGAAATGAGATATTAT
GATATTTTCTGAATTGTGATTAAAAAGGCAACTTTATGCCCATGCAACAGAAACTATAAAAAATACAGAG
AATGAAAAGAAACAGATAGATTTTTTAGTTCTTTAGGCCCGTAGTCTGCAAATCCTTTTATGATTTTCTA
TCAAACAAAAGAGGAAAATAGACCAGTTGCAATCCAAACGAGAGTCTAATAGAATGAGGTCGAAAAGTAA
ATCGCGCGGGTTTGTTACTGATAAAGCAGGCAAGACCTAAAATGTGTAAAGGGCAAAGTGTATACTTTGG
CGTCACCCCTTACATATTTTAGGTCTTTTTTTATTGTGCGTAACTAACTTGCCATCTTCAAACAGGAGGG
CTGGAAGAAGCAGACCGCTAACACAGTACATAAAAAAGGAGACATGAACGATGAACATCAAAAAGTTTGC
AAAACAAGCAACAGTATTAACCTTTACTACCGCACTGCTGGCAGGAGGCGCAACTCAAGCGTTTGCGAAA
GAAACGAACCAAAAGCCATATAAGGAAACATACGGCATTTCCCATATTACACGCCATGATATGCTGCAAA
TCCCTGAACAGCAAAAAAATGAAAAATATCAAGTTCCTGAGTTCGATTCGTCCACAATTAAAAATATCTC
TTCTGCAAAAGGCCTGGACGTTTGGGACAGCTGGCCATTACAAAACGCTGACGGCACTGTCGCAAACTAT
CACGGCTACCACATCGTCTTTGCATTAGCCGGAGATCCTAAAAATGCGGATGACACATCGATTTACATGT
TCTATCAAAAAGTCGGCGAAACTTCTATTGACAGCTGGAAAAACGCTGGCCGCGTCTTTAAAGACAGCGA
CAAATTCGATGCAAATGATTCTATCCTAAAAGACCAAACACAAGAATGGTCAGGTTCAGCCACATTTACA
TCTGACGGAAAAATCCGTTTATTCTACACTGATTTCTCCGGTAAACATTACGGCAAACAAACACTGACAA
CTGCACAAGTTAACGTATCAGCATCAGACAGCTCTTTGAACATCAACGGTGTAGAGGATTATAAATCAAT
CTTTGACGGTGACGGAAAAACGTATCAAAATGTACAGCAGTTCATCGATGAAGGCAACTACAGCTCAGGC
GACAACCATACGCTGAGAGATCCTCACTACGTAGAAGATAAAGGCCACAAATACTTAGTATTTGAAGCAA
ACACTGGAACTGAAGATGGCTACCAAGGCGAAGAATCTTTATTTAACAAAGCATACTATGGCAAAAGCAC
ATCATTCTTCCGTCAAGAAAGTCAAAAACTTCTGCAAAGCGATAAAAAACGCACGGCTGAGTTAGCAAAC
GGCGCTCTCGGTATGATTGAGCTAAACGATGATTACACACTGAAAAAAGTGATGAAACCGCTGATTGCAT
CTAACACAGTAACAGATGAAATTGAACGCGCGAACGTCTTTAAAATGAACGGCAAATGGTATCTGTTCAC
TGACTCCCGCGGATCAAAAATGACGATTGACGGCATTACGTCTAACGATATTTACATGCTTGGTTATGTT
TCTAATTCTTTAACTGGCCCATACAAGCCGCTGAACAAAACTGGCCTTGTGTTAAAAATGGATCTTGATC
CTAACGATGTAACCTTTACTTACTCACACTTCGCTGTACCTCAAGCGAAAGGAAACAATGTCGTGATTAC
AAGCTATATGACAAACAGAGGATTCTACGCAGACAAACAATCAACGTTTGCGCCCAGCTTCCTGCTGAAC
ATCAAAGGCAAGAAAACATCTGTTGTCAAAGACAGCATCCTTGAACAAGGACAATTAACAGTTAACAAAT
AAAAACGCAAAAGAAAATGCCGATATCCTATTGGCATTTTCTTTTATTTCTTATCAACATAAAGGTGAAT
CCCATATGAACTATATAAAAGCAGGCAAATGGCTAACCGTATTCCTAACCTTTTGGTAATGACTCCAACT
TATTGATAGTGTTTTATGTTCAGATAATGCCCGATGACTTTGTCATGCAGCTCCACCGATTTTGAGAACG
ACAGCGACTTCCGTCCCAGCCGTGCCAGGTGCTGCCTCAGATTCAGGTTATGCCGCTCAATTCGCTGCGT
ATATCGCTTGCTGATTACGTGCAGCTTTCCCTTCAGGCGGGATTCATACAGCGGCCAGCCATCCGTCATC
CATATCACCACGTCAAAGGGTGACAGCAGGCTCATAAGACGCCCCAGCGTCGCCATAGTGCGTTCACCGA
ATACGTGCGCAACAACCGTCTTCCGGAGACTGTCATACGCGTAAAACAGCCAGCGCTGGCGCGATTTAGC
CCCGACATAGCCCCACTGTTCGTCCATTTCCGCGCAGACGATGACGTCACTGCCCGGCTGTATGCGCGAG
GTTACCGACTGCGGCCTGAGTTTTTTAAGTGACGTAAAATCGTGTTGAGGCCAACGCCCATAATGCGGGC
TGTTGCCCGGCATCCAACGCCATTCATGGCCATATCAATGATTTTCTGGTGCGTACCGGGTTGAGAAGCG
GTGTAAGTGAACTGCATGAATTCCCGGGAGAGCTCGATATCGCATGCGGTACCTCTAGAAGAAGCTTGGG
ATCGGGCCCTATCACTTATTCAGGCGTAGCAACCAGGCGTTTAAGGGCACCAATAACTGCCTTAAAAAAA
TTACGCCCCGCCCTGCCACTCATCGCAGTACTGTTGTAATTCATTAAGCATTCTGCCGACATGGAAGCCA
TCACAAACGGCATGATGAACCTGAATCGCCAGCGGCATCAGCACCTTGTCGCCTTGCGTATAATATTTGC
CCATGGTGAAAACGGGGGCGAAGAAGTTGTCCATATTGGCCACGTTTAAATCAAAACTGGTGAAACTCAC
CCAGGGATTGGCTGAGACGAAAAACATATTCTCAATAAACCCTTTAGGGAAATAGGCCAGGTTTTCACCG
TAACACGCCACATCTTGCGAATGTATGTGTAGAAACTGCCGGAAATCGTCGTGGTATTCACTCCAGAGCG
ATGAAAACGTTTCAGTTTGCTCATGGAAAACGGTGTAACAAGGGTGAACACTATCCCATATCACCAGCTC
ACCGTCTTTCATTGCCATACGGAATTCCGGATGAGCATTCATCAGGCGGGCAAGAATGTGAATAAAGGCC
GGATAAAACTTGTGCTTATTTTTCTTTACGGTCTTTAAAAAGGCCGTAATATCCAGCTGAACGGTCTGGT
TATAGGTACATTGAGCAACTGACTGAAATGCCTCAAAATGTTCTTTACGATGCCATTGGGATATATCAAC
GGTGGTATATCCAGTGATTTTTTTCTCCATTTTAGCTTCCTTAGCTCCTGAAAATCTCGATAACTCAAAA
AATACGCCCGGTAGTGATCTTATTTCATTATGGTGAAAGTTGGAACCTCTTACGTGCCGATCAACGTCTC
ATTTTCGCCAAAAGTTGGCCCAGGGCTTCCCGGTATCAACAGGGACACCAGGATTTATTTATTCTGCGAA
GTGATCTTCCGTCACAGGTATTAGGGCCCGATCCTTTTTGTCCGGTGTTGGGTTGAAGGTGAAGCCGGTC
GGGGCCGCAGCGGGGGCCGGCTTTTCAGCCTTGCCCCCCTGCTTCGGCCGCCGTGGCTCCGGCGTCTTGG
GTGCCGGCGCGGGTTCCGCAGCCTTGGCCTGCGGTGCGGGCACATCGGCGGGCTTGGCCTTGATGTGCCG
CCTGGCGTGCGAGCGGAACGTCTCGTAGGAGAACTTGACCTTCCCCGTTTCCCGCATGTGCTCCCAAATG
GTGACGAGCGCATAGCCGGACGCTAACGCCGCCTCGACATCCGCCCTCACCGCCAGGAACGCAACCGCAG
CCTCATCACGCCGGCGCTTCTTGGCCGCGCGGGATTCAACCCACTCGGCCAGCTCGTCGGTGTAGCTCTT
TGGCATCGTCTCTCGCCTGTCCCCTCAGTTCAGTAATTTCCTGCATTTGCCTGTTTCCAGTCGGTAGATA
TTCCACAAAACAGCAGGGAAGCAGCGCTTTTCCGCTGCATAACCCTGCTTCGGGGTCATTATAGCGATTT
TTTCGGTATATCCATCCTTTTTCGCACGATATACAGGATTTTGCCAAAGGGTTCGTGTAGACTTTCCTTG
GTGTATCCAACGGCGTCAGCCGGGCAGGATAGGTGAAGTAGGCCCACCCGCGAGCGGGTGTTCCTTCTTC
ACTGTCCCTTATTCGCACCTGGCGGTGCTCAACGGGAATCCTGCTCTGCGAGGCTGGCCGGCTACCGCCG
GCGTAACAGATGAGGGCAAGCGGATGGCTGATGAAACCAAGCCAACCAGGAAGGGCAGCCCACCTATCAA
GGTGTACTGCCTTCCAGACGAACGAAGAGCGATTGAGGAAAAGGCGGCGGCGGCCGGCATGAGCCTGTCG
GCCTACCTGCTGGCCGTCGGCCAGGGCTACAAAATCACGGGCGTCGTGGACTATGAGCACGTCCGCGAGC
TGGCCCGCATCAATGGCGACCTGGGCCGCCTGGGCGGCCTGCTGAAACTCTGGCTCACCGACGACCCGCG
CACGGCGCGGTTCGGTGATGCCACGATCCTCGCCCTGCTGGCGAAGATCGAAGAGAAGCAGGACGAGCTT
GGCAAGGTCATGATGGGCGTGGTCCGCCCGAGGGCAGAGCCATGACTTTTTTAGCCGCTAAAACGGCCGG
GGGGTGCGCGTGATTGCCAAGCACGTCCCCATGCGCTCCATCAAGAAGAGCGACTTCGCGGAGCTGGTGA
AGTACATCACCGACGAGCAAGGCAAGACCGAGCGCCTGGGTCACGTGCGCGTCACGAACTGCGAGGCAAA
CACCCTGCCCGCTGTCATGGCCGAGGTGATGGCGACCCAGCACGGCAACACCCGTTCCGAGGCCGACAAG
ACCTATCACCTGCTGGTTAGCTTCCGCGCGGGAGAGAAGCCCGACGCGGAGACGTTGCGCGCGATTGAGG
ACCGCATCTGCGCTGGGCTTGGCTTCGCCGAGCATCAGCGCGTCAGTGCCGTGCATCACGACACCGACAA
CCTGCACATCCATATCGCCATCAACAAGATTCACCCGACCCGAAACACCATCCATGAGCCGTATCGGGCC
TACCGCGCCCTCGCTGACCTCTGCGCGACGCTCGAACGGGACTACGGGCTTGAGCGTGACAATCACGAAA
CGCGGCAG
