Features (pLannotate 1.2.2; 11 found; start..end, strand, type, name):
      1..69      +  CDS            traI (fragment): TRAI6_ECOLX - Experimental evidence at protein level: Swiss-Prot protein existence level 1. The initiation process of transfer DNA synthesis requires the interaction of at least three plasmid-specific components (TraH, I, and J) at the transfer origin resulting in the assembly of a specialised nucleoprotein complex - the relaxosome. Site- and strand-specific cleavage at the transfer origin is dependent on TraI and TraJ. From Escherichia coli.
     93..482     +  rep_origin     R6K γ ori: γ replication origin from E. coli plasmid R6K; requires the R6K initiator protein pi for replication
    510..955     +  promoter       sacB promoter: sacR; sacB promoter and control region
    956..2374    +  CDS            sacB: SACB_BACSU - Experimental evidence at protein level: Swiss-Prot protein existence level 1. From Bacillus subtilis (strain 168).
   2500..3091    -  mobile_element IS1 (fragment): prokaryotic transposable element IS1
   3216..3875    -  CDS            CmR: chloramphenicol acetyltransferase; cat; confers resistance to chloramphenicol
   3876..3978    -  promoter       cat promoter: promoter of the E. coli cat gene encoding chloramphenicol acetyltransferase
   4086..4481    -  CDS            traK: TRAK4_ECOLX - Experimental evidence at protein level: Swiss-Prot protein existence level 1. From Escherichia coli.
   4707..4816    +  oriT           oriT: incP origin of transfer
   4849..5220    +  CDS            traJ: oriT-recognizing protein; traJ
   5258..4       +  CDS            traI (fragment) (across the origin): TRAI6_ECOLX - Experimental evidence at protein level: Swiss-Prot protein existence level 1. The initiation process of transfer DNA synthesis requires the interaction of at least three plasmid-specific components (TraH, I, and J) at the transfer origin resulting in the assembly of a specialised nucleoprotein complex - the relaxosome. Site- and strand-specific cleavage at the transfer origin is dependent on TraI and TraJ. From Escherichia coli.
>Addgene plasmid #43828 | pRE112 | analyzer sequence | sequence record 59254
CGCGTTTCCGAGAACCGCGCGAACGACATGGAGCGGCACGCGGGCGTGGAAAGCCTGGTCGGCTGGATCG
GCACGATGCGTCCGGCGTAGAGGATCTGAAGATCCAGCAGTTCAACCTGTTGATAGTACGTACTAAGCTC
TCATGTTTCACGTACTAAGCTCTCATGTTTAACGTACTAAGCTCTCATGTTTAACGAACTAAACCCTCAT
GGCTAACGTACTAAGCTCTCATGGCTAACGTACTAAGCTCTCATGTTTCACGTACTAAGCTCTCATGTTT
GAACAATAAAATTAATATAAATCAGCAACTTAAATAGCCTCTAAGGTTTTAAGTTTTATAAGAAAAAAAA
GAATATATAAGGCTTTTAAAGCTTTTAAGGTTTAACGGTTGTGGACAACAAGCCAGGGATGTAACGCACT
GAGAAGCCCTTAGAGCCTCTCAAAGCAATTTTCAGTGACACAGGAACACTTAACGGCTGACATGGGAATT
CTGATCCTTTTTAACCCATCACATATACCTGCCGTTCACTATTATTTAGTGAAATGAGATATTATGATAT
TTTCTGAATTGTGATTAAAAAGGCAACTTTATGCCCATGCAACAGAAACTATAAAAAATACAGAGAATGA
AAAGAAACAGATAGATTTTTTAGTTCTTTAGGCCCGTAGTCTGCAAATCCTTTTATGATTTTCTATCAAA
CAAAAGAGGAAAATAGACCAGTTGCAATCCAAACGAGAGTCTAATAGAATGAGGTCGAAAAGTAAATCGC
GCGGGTTTGTTACTGATAAAGCAGGCAAGACCTAAAATGTGTAAAGGGCAAAGTGTATACTTTGGCGTCA
CCCCTTACATATTTTAGGTCTTTTTTTATTGTGCGTAACTAACTTGCCATCTTCAAACAGGAGGGCTGGA
AGAAGCAGACCGCTAACACAGTACATAAAAAAGGAGACATGAACGATGAACATCAAAAAGTTTGCAAAAC
AAGCAACAGTATTAACCTTTACTACCGCACTGCTGGCAGGAGGCGCAACTCAAGCGTTTGCGAAAGAAAC
GAACCAAAAGCCATATAAGGAAACATACGGCATTTCCCATATTACACGCCATGATATGCTGCAAATCCCT
GAACAGCAAAAAAATGAAAAATATCAAGTTCCTGAGTTCGATTCGTCCACAATTAAAAATATCTCTTCTG
CAAAAGGCCTGGACGTTTGGGACAGCTGGCCATTACAAAACGCTGACGGCACTGTCGCAAACTATCACGG
CTACCACATCGTCTTTGCATTAGCCGGAGATCCTAAAAATGCGGATGACACATCGATTTACATGTTCTAT
CAAAAAGTCGGCGAAACTTCTATTGACAGCTGGAAAAACGCTGGCCGCGTCTTTAAAGACAGCGACAAAT
TCGATGCAAATGATTCTATCCTAAAAGACCAAACACAAGAATGGTCAGGTTCAGCCACATTTACATCTGA
CGGAAAAATCCGTTTATTCTACACTGATTTCTCCGGTAAACATTACGGCAAACAAACACTGACAACTGCA
CAAGTTAACGTATCAGCATCAGACAGCTCTTTGAACATCAACGGTGTAGAGGATTATAAATCAATCTTTG
ACGGTGACGGAAAAACGTATCAAAATGTACAGCAGTTCATCGATGAAGGCAACTACAGCTCAGGCGACAA
CCATACGCTGAGAGATCCTCACTACGTAGAAGATAAAGGCCACAAATACTTAGTATTTGAAGCAAACACT
GGAACTGAAGATGGCTACCAAGGCGAAGAATCTTTATTTAACAAAGCATACTATGGCAAAAGCACATCAT
TCTTCCGTCAAGAAAGTCAAAAACTTCTGCAAAGCGATAAAAAACGCACGGCTGAGTTAGCAAACGGCGC
TCTCGGTATGATTGAGCTAAACGATGATTACACACTGAAAAAAGTGATGAAACCGCTGATTGCATCTAAC
ACAGTAACAGATGAAATTGAACGCGCGAACGTCTTTAAAATGAACGGCAAATGGTATCTGTTCACTGACT
CCCGCGGATCAAAAATGACGATTGACGGCATTACGTCTAACGATATTTACATGCTTGGTTATGTTTCTAA
TTCTTTAACTGGCCCATACAAGCCGCTGAACAAAACTGGCCTTGTGTTAAAAATGGATCTTGATCCTAAC
GATGTAACCTTTACTTACTCACACTTCGCTGTACCTCAAGCGAAAGGAAACAATGTCGTGATTACAAGCT
ATATGACAAACAGAGGATTCTACGCAGACAAACAATCAACGTTTGCGCCCAGCTTCCTGCTGAACATCAA
AGGCAAGAAAACATCTGTTGTCAAAGACAGCATCCTTGAACAAGGACAATTAACAGTTAACAAATAAAAA
CGCAAAAGAAAATGCCGATATCCTATTGGCATTTTCTTTTATTTCTTATCAACATAAAGGTGAATCCCAT
ATGAACTATATAAAAGCAGGCAAATGGCTAACCGTATTCCTAACCTTTTGGTAATGACTCCAACTTATTG
ATAGTGTTTTATGTTCAGATAATGCCCGATGACTTTGTCATGCAGCTCCACCGATTTTGAGAACGACAGC
GACTTCCGTCCCAGCCGTGCCAGGTGCTGCCTCAGATTCAGGTTATGCCGCTCAATTCGCTGCGTATATC
GCTTGCTGATTACGTGCAGCTTTCCCTTCAGGCGGGATTCATACAGCGGCCAGCCATCCGTCATCCATAT
CACCACGTCAAAGGGTGACAGCAGGCTCATAAGACGCCCCAGCGTCGCCATAGTGCGTTCACCGAATACG
TGCGCAACAACCGTCTTCCGGAGACTGTCATACGCGTAAAACAGCCAGCGCTGGCGCGATTTAGCCCCGA
CATAGCCCCACTGTTCGTCCATTTCCGCGCAGACGATGACGTCACTGCCCGGCTGTATGCGCGAGGTTAC
CGACTGCGGCCTGAGTTTTTTAAGTGACGTAAAATCGTGTTGAGGCCAACGCCCATAATGCGGGCTGTTG
CCCGGCATCCAACGCCATTCATGGCCATATCAATGATTTTCTGGTGCGTACCGGGTTGAGAAGCGGTGTA
AGTGAACTGCATGAATTCCCGGGAGAGCTCGATATCGCATGCGGTACCTCTAGAAGAAGCTTGGGATCGG
GCCCTATCACTTATTCAGGCGTAGCAACCAGGCGTTTAAGGGCACCAATAACTGCCTTAAAAAAATTACG
CCCCGCCCTGCCACTCATCGCAGTACTGTTGTAATTCATTAAGCATTCTGCCGACATGGAAGCCATCACA
GACGGCATGATGAACCTGAATCGCCAGCGGCATCAGCACCTTGTCGCCTTGCGTATAATATTTGCCCATG
GTGAAAACGGGGGCGAAGAAGTTGTCCATATTGGCCACGTTTAAATCAAAACTGGTGAAACTCACCCAGG
GATTGGCTGAGACGAAAAACATATTCTCAATAAACCCTTTAGGGAAATAGGCCAGGTTTTCACCGTAACA
CGCCACATCTTGCGAATATATGTGTAGAAACTGCCGGAAATCGTCGTGGTATTCACTCCAGAGCGATGAA
AACGTTTCAGTTTGCTCATGGAAAACGGTGTAACAAGGGTGAACACTATCCCATATCACCAGCTCACCGT
CTTTCATTGCCATACGGAATTCCGGATGAGCATTCATCAGGCGGGCAAGAATGTGAATAAAGGCCGGATA
AAACTTGTGCTTATTTTTCTTTACGGTCTTTAAAAAGGCCGTAATATCCAGCTGAACGGTCTGGTTATAG
GTACATTGAGCAACTGACTGAAATGCCTCAAAATGTTCTTTACGATGCCATTGGGATATATCAACGGTGG
TATATCCAGTGATTTTTTTCTCCATTTTAGCTTCCTTAGCTCCTGAAAATCTCGATAACTCAAAAAATAC
GCCCGGTAGTGATCTTATTTCATTATGGTGAAAGTTGGAACCTCTTACGTGCCGATCAACGTCTCATTTT
CGCCAAAAGTTGGCCCAGGGCTTCCCGGTATCAACAGGGACACCAGGATTTATTTATTCTGCGAAGTGAT
CTTCCGTCACAGGTATTAGGGCCCGATCCTTTTTGTCCGGTGTTGGGTTGAAGGTGAAGCCGGTCGGGGC
CGCAGCGGGGGCCGGCTTTTCAGCCTTGCCCCCCTGCTTCGGCCGCCGTGGCTCCGGCGTCTTGGGTGCC
GGCGCGGGTTCCGCAGCCTTGGCCTGCGGTGCGGGCACATCGGCGGGCTTGGCCTTGATGTGCCGCCTGG
CGTGCGAGCGGAACGTCTCGTAGGAGAACTTGACCTTCCCCGTTTCCCGCATGTGCTCCCAAATGGTGAC
GAGCGCATAGCCGGACGCTAACGCCGCCTCGACATCCGCCCTCACCGCCAGGAACGCAACCGCAGCCTCA
TCACGCCGGCGCTTCTTGGCCGCGCGGGATTCAACCCACTCGGCCAGCTCGTCGGTGTAGCTCTTTGGCA
TCGTCTCTCGCCTGTCCCCTCAGTTCAGTAATTTCCTGCATTTGCCTGTTTCCAGTCGGTAGATATTCCA
CAAAACAGCAGGGAAGCAGCGCTTTTCCGCTGCATAACCCTGCTTCGGGGTCATTATAGCGATTTTTTCG
GTATATCCATCCTTTTTCGCACGATATACAGGATTTTGCCAAAGGGTTCGTGTAGACTTTCCTTGGTGTA
TCCAACGGCGTCAGCCGGGCAGGATAGGTGAAGTAGGCCCACCCGCGAGCGGGTGTTCCTTCTTCACTGT
CCCTTATTCGCACCTGGCGGTGCTCAACGGGAATCCTGCTCTGCGAGGCTGGCCGGCTACCGCCGGCGTA
ACAGATGAGGGCAAGCGGATGGCTGATGAAACCAAGCCAACCAGGAAGGGCAGCCCACCTATCAAGGTGT
ACTGCCTTCCAGACGAACGAAGAGCGATTGAGGAAAAGGCGGCGGCGGCCGGCATGAGCCTGTCGGCCTA
CCTGCTGGCCGTCGGCCAGGGCTACAAAATCACGGGCGTCGTGGACTATGAGCACGTCCGCGAGCTGGCC
CGCATCAATGGCGACCTGGGCCGCCTGGGCGGCCTGCTGAAACTCTGGCTCACCGACGACCCGCGCACGG
CGCGGTTCGGTGATGCCACGATCCTCGCCCTGCTGGCGAAGATCGAAGAGAAGCAGGACGAGCTTGGCAA
GGTCATGATGGGCGTGGTCCGCCCGAGGGCAGAGCCATGACTTTTTTAGCCGCTAAAACGGCCGGGGGGT
GCGCGTGATTGCCAAGCACGTCCCCATGCGCTCCATCAAGAAGAGCGACTTCGCGGAGCTGGTGAAGTAC
ATCACCGACGAGCAAGGCAAGACCGAGCGCCTGGGTCACGTGCGCGTCACGAACTGCGAGGCAAACACCC
TGCCCGCTGTCATGGCCGAGGTGATGGCGACCCAGCACGGCAACACCCGTTCCGAGGCCGACAAGACCTA
TCACCTGCTGGTTAGCTTCCGCGCGGGAGAGAAGCCCGACGCGGAGACGTTGCGCGCGATTGAGGACCGC
ATCTGCGCTGGGCTTGGCTTCGCCGAGCATCAGCGCGTCAGTGCCGTGCATCACGACACCGACAACCTGC
ACATCCATATCGCCATCAACAAGATTCACCCGACCCGAAACACCATCCATGAGCCGTATCGGGCCTACCG
CGCCCTCGCTGACCTCTGCGCGACGCTCGAACGGGACTACGGGCTTGAGCGTGACAATCACGAAACGCGG
CAGCGCGTTTCCGAGAACCG
