>Addgene plasmid #43828 | pRE112 | addgene partial sequence | sequence record 59852 | CAT-F 5'-GTTTGTGATGGCTTCCATGTC-3'
CTGCGATGAGTGGCAGGGCGGGGCGTAATTTTTTTAAGGCAGTTATTGGTGCCCTTAAACGCCTGGTTGC
TACGCCTGAATAAGTGATAGGGCCCGATCCCAAGCTTCTTCTAGAGGTACCGCATGCGATATCGAGCTCT
CCCGGGAATTCATGCAGTTCACTTACACCGCTTCTCAACCCGGTACGCACCAGAAAATCATTGATATGGC
CATGAATGGCGTTGGATGCCGGGCAACAGCCCGCATTATGGGCGTTGGCCTCAACACGATTTTACGTCAC
TTAAAAAACTCAGGCCGCAGTCGGTAACCTCGCGCATACAGCCGGGCAGTGACGTCATCGTCTGCGCGGA
AATGGACGAACAGTGGGGCTATGTCGGGGCTAAATCGCGCCAGCGCTGGCTGTTTTACGCGTATGACAGT
CTCCGGAAGACGGTTGTTGCGCACGTATTCGGTGAACGCACTATGGCGACGCTGGGGCGTCTTATGAGCC
TGCTGTCACCCTTTGACGTGGTGATATGGATGACGGATGGCTGGCCGCTGTATGAATCCCGCCTGAAGGG
AAAGCTGCACGTAATCAGCAAGCGATATACGCAGCGAATTGAGCGGCATAACCTGAATCTGAGGCAGCAC
CTGGCACGGCTGGGACGGAAGTCGCTGTCGTTCTCAAAATCGGTGGAGCTGCATGACAAAGTCATCGGGC
ATTATCTGAACATAAAACACTATCAATAAGTTGGAGTCATTACCAAAAGGTTAGGAATACGGTTAGCCAT
TTGCCTGCTTTTATATAGTTCATATGGGATTCACCTTTATGTTGATAAGAAATAAAAGAAAATGCCAATA
GGATATCGGCATTTTCTTTTGCGTTTTTATTTGTTAACTGTTAATTGTCCTTGTTCAAGGATGCTGTCTT
